>Addgene plasmid #111635 | PTE_5 | depositor full sequence | sequence record 209852 | PTE_5 sequence 7642 bps
CCGACACCATCGAATGGTGCAAAACCTTTCGCGGTATGGCATGATAGCGCCCGGAAGAGAGTCAATTCAG
GGTGGTGAATGTGAAACCAGTAACGTTATACGATGTCGCAGAGTATGCCGGTGTCTCTTATCAGACCGTT
TCCCGCGTGGTGAACCAGGCCAGCCACGTTTCTGCGAAAACGCGGGAAAAAGTGGAAGCGGCGATGGCGG
AGCTGAATTACATTCCCAACCGCGTGGCACAACAACTGGCGGGCAAACAGTCGTTGCTGATTGGCGTTGC
CACCTCCAGTCTGGCCCTGCACGCGCCGTCGCAAATTGTCGCGGCGATTAAATCTCGCGCCGATCAACTG
GGTGCCAGCGTGGTGGTGTCGATGGTAGAACGAAGCGGCGTCGAAGCCTGTAAAGCGGCGGTGCACAATC
TTCTCGCGCAACGCGTCAGTGGGCTGATCATTAACTATCCGCTGGATGACCAGGATGCCATTGCTGTGGA
AGCTGCCTGCACTAATGTTCCGGCGTTATTTCTTGATGTCTCTGACCAGACACCCATCAACAGTATTATT
TTCTCCCATGAAGACGGTACGCGACTGGGCGTGGAGCATCTGGTCGCATTGGGTCACCAGCAAATCGCGC
TGTTAGCGGGCCCATTAAGTTCTGTCTCGGCGCGTCTGCGTCTGGCTGGCTGGCATAAATATCTCACTCG
CAATCAAATTCAGCCGATAGCGGAACGGGAAGGCGACTGGAGTGCCATGTCCGGTTTTCAACAAACCATG
CAAATGCTGAATGAGGGCATCGTTCCCACTGCGATGCTGGTTGCCAACGATCAGATGGCGCTGGGCGCAA
TGCGCGCCATTACCGAGTCCGGGCTGCGCGTTGGTGCGGATATCTCGGTAGTGGGATACGACGATACCGA
AGACAGCTCATGTTATATCCCGCCGTTAACCACCATCAAACAGGATTTTCGCCTGCTGGGGCAAACCAGC
GTGGACCGCTTGCTGCAACTCTCTCAGGGCCAGGCGGTGAAGGGCAATCAGCTGTTGCCCGTCTCACTGG
TGAAAAGAAAAACCACCCTGGCGCCCAATACGCAAACCGCCTCTCCCCGCGCGTTGGCCGATTCATTAAT
GCAGCTGGCACGACAGGTTTCCCGACTGGAAAGCGGGCAGTGAGCGCAACGCAATTAATGTAAGTTAGCT
CACTCATTAGGCACAATTCTCATGTTTGACAGCTTATCATCGACTGCACGGTGCACCAATGCTTCTGGCG
TCAGGCAGCCATCGGAAGCTGTGGTATGGCTGTGCAGGTCGTAAATCACTGCATAATTCGTGTCGCTCAA
GGCGCACTCCCGTTCTGGATAATGTTTTTTGCGCCGACATCATAACGGTTCTGGCAAATATTCTGAAATG
AGCTGTTGACAATTAATCATCGGCTCGTATAATGTGTGGAATTGTGAGCGGATAACAATTTCACACAGGA
AACAGCCAGTCCGTTTAGGTGTTTTCACGAGCACTTCACCAACAAGGACCATAGCATATGAAAATCGAAG
AAGGTAAACTGGTAATCTGGATTAACGGCGATAAAGGCTATAACGGTCTCGCTGAAGTCGGTAAGAAATT
CGAGAAAGATACCGGAATTAAAGTCACCGTTGAGCATCCGGATAAACTGGAAGAGAAATTCCCACAGGTT
GCGGCAACTGGCGATGGCCCTGACATTATCTTCTGGGCACACGACCGCTTTGGTGGCTACGCTCAATCTG
GCCTGTTGGCTGAAATCACCCCGGACAAAGCGTTCCAGGACAAGCTGTATCCGTTTACCTGGGATGCCGT
ACGTTACAACGGCAAGCTGATTGCTTACCCGATCGCTGTTGAAGCGTTATCGCTGATTTATAACAAAGAT
CTGCTGCCGAACCCGCCAAAAACCTGGGAAGAGATCCCGGCGCTGGATAAAGAACTGAAAGCGAAAGGTA
AGAGCGCGCTGATGTTCAACCTGCAAGAACCGTACTTCACCTGGCCGCTGATTGCTGCTGACGGGGGTTA
TGCGTTCAAGTATGAAAACGGCAAGTACGACATTAAAGACGTGGGCGTGGATAACGCTGGCGCGAAAGCG
GGTCTGACCTTCCTGGTTGACCTGATTAAAAACAAACACATGAATGCAGACACCGATTACTCCATCGCAG
AAGCTGCCTTTAATAAAGGCGAAACAGCGATGACCATCAACGGCCCGTGGGCATGGTCCAACATCGACAC
CAGCAAAGTGAATTATGGTGTAACGGTACTGCCGACCTTCAAGGGTCAACCATCCAAACCGTTCGTTGGC
GTGCTGAGCGCAGGTATTAACGCCGCCAGTCCGAACAAAGAGCTGGCAAAAGAGTTCCTCGAAAACTATC
TGCTGACTGATGAAGGTCTGGAAGCGGTTAATAAAGACAAACCGCTGGGTGCCGTAGCGCTGAAGTCTTA
CGAGGAAGAGTTGGCGAAAGATCCACGTATTGCCGCCACTATGGAAAACGCCCAGAAAGGTGAAATCATG
CCGAACATCCCGCAGATGTCCGCTTTCTGGTATGCCGTGCGTACTGCGGTGATCAACGCCGCCAGCGGTC
GTCAGACTGTCGATGAAGCCCTGAAAGACGCGCAGACTAATTCGAGCTCGAACAACAACAACAATAACAA
TAACAACAACCTCGGGATCGAGGGAAGGATTTCAGAATTCATCACCAACAGCGGCGACCGTATCAACACC
GTTCGTGGTCCGATCACCATCTCTGAGGCCGGTTTCACTCTGATGCATGAGCATATCTGCGGTTCTTCTG
CGGGTTTTCTCCGCGCTTGGCCGGAGTTCTTCGGTTCCCGTGATGCACTGGCGGAAAAAGCGGTTCGCGG
CCTCCGTCGCGCTCGTGCTGCCGGCGTTCGTACCATCGTTGATGTTTCTACCTTTGATATCGGCCGTGAC
GTTGAGCTGCTCGCCGAAGTTTCTGAAGCGGCGGACGTTCACATCGTCGCGGCGACGGGTCTGTGGTTCG
ACCCGCCTCTGTCTATGCGCCTGCGTTCTGTTGAGGAACTCACCCAGTTCTTTCTGCGCGAAATCCAGTA
CGGTATCGAGGATACCGGCATCCGTGCAGGTATCATCAAAGTTGCGACCACCGGTAAAGCCACGCCGTTC
CAGGAGCGTGTACTCCGTGCGGCTGCACGCGCCTCTCTCGCGACCGGTGTGCCTGTTACCACCCATACCG
ATGCTTCTCAGCGTGACGGTGAGCAGCAGGCGGACATCTTCGAATCTGAAGGCCTCGATCCGAGCCGTGT
TTGCATTGGTCATTCTGACGACACCGACGACCTGGACTACCTGACCGCTCTCGCAGCTCGCGGTTATCTG
ATTGGTCTGGATCGCATTCCGTGGAGCGCGATCGGCCTGGAAGACAACGCGTCCGCTGCCGCGCTGCTGG
GCCTGCGCTCTTGGCAAACCCGTGCCCTCCTGATCAAAGCGCTGATCGACCAGGGCTACGCCGACCAGAT
CCTGGTTTCTAACGACTGGACGTTCGGTTTCTCTTCTTACGTTACCAACATCATGGATGTCCTGGACCGT
GTTAACCCGGATGGTATGGCGTTCATCCCTCTGCGTGTTATTCCATTCCTCCGTGAAAAAGGTGTTCCGG
ACGAGACTCTCGAAACGATCATGGTTGACAACCCAGCTCGTTTCCTGTCTCCGACCCTGCGTGCGAGCTG
ATAACTGCAGGCAAGCTTGGCACTGGCCGTCGTTTTACAACGTCGTGACTGGGAAAACCCTGGCGTTACC
CAACTTAATCGCCTTGCAGCACATCCCCCTTTCGCCAGCTGGCGTAATAGCGAAGAGGCCCGCACCGATC
GCCCTTCCCAACAGTTGCGCAGCCTGAATGGCGAATGGCAGCTTGGCTGTTTTGGCGGATGAGATAAGAT
TTTCAGCCTGATACAGATTAAATCAGAACGCAGAAGCGGTCTGATAAAACAGAATTTGCCTGGCGGCAGT
AGCGCGGTGGTCCCACCTGACCCCATGCCGAACTCAGAAGTGAAACGCCGTAGCGCCGATGGTAGTGTGG
GGTCTCCCCATGCGAGAGTAGGGAACTGCCAGGCATCAAATAAAACGAAAGGCTCAGTCGAAAGACTGGG
CCTTTCGTTTTATCTGTTGTTTGTCGGTGAACGCTCTCCTGAGTAGGACAAATCCGCCGGGAGCGGATTT
GAACGTTGCGAAGCAACGGCCCGGAGGGTGGCGGGCAGGACGCCCGCCATAAACTGCCAGGCATCAAATT
AAGCAGAAGGCCATCCTGACGGATGGCCTTTTTGCGTTTCTACAAACTCTTTTTGTTTATTTTTCTAAAT
ACATTCAAATATGTATCCGCTCATGAGACAATAACCCTGATAAATGCTTCAATAATATTGAAAAAGGAAG
AGTATGAGTATTCAACATTTCCGTGTCGCCCTTATTCCCTTTTTTGCGGCATTTTGCCTTCCTGTTTTTG
CTCACCCAGAAACGCTGGTGAAAGTAAAAGATGCTGAAGATCAGTTGGGTGCACGAGTGGGTTACATCGA
ACTGGATCTCAACAGCGGTAAGATCCTTGAGAGTTTTCGCCCCGAAGAACGTTCTCCAATGATGAGCACT
TTTAAAGTTCTGCTATGTGGCGCGGTATTATCCCGTGTTGACGCCGGGCAAGAGCAACTCGGTCGCCGCA
TACACTATTCTCAGAATGACTTGGTTGAGTACTCACCAGTCACAGAAAAGCATCTTACGGATGGCATGAC
AGTAAGAGAATTATGCAGTGCTGCCATAACCATGAGTGATAACACTGCGGCCAACTTACTTCTGACAACG
ATCGGAGGACCGAAGGAGCTAACCGCTTTTTTGCACAACATGGGGGATCATGTAACTCGCCTTGATCGTT
GGGAACCGGAGCTGAATGAAGCCATACCAAACGACGAGCGTGACACCACGATGCCTGTAGCAATGGCAAC
AACGTTGCGCAAACTATTAACTGGCGAACTACTTACTCTAGCTTCCCGGCAACAATTAATAGACTGGATG
GAGGCGGATAAAGTTGCAGGACCACTTCTGCGCTCGGCCCTTCCGGCTGGCTGGTTTATTGCTGATAAAT
CTGGAGCCGGTGAGCGTGGGTCTCGCGGTATCATTGCAGCACTGGGGCCAGATGGTAAGCCCTCCCGTAT
CGTAGTTATCTACACGACGGGGAGTCAGGCAACTATGGATGAACGAAATAGACAGATCGCTGAGATAGGT
GCCTCACTGATTAAGCATTGGTAACTGTCAGACCAAGTTTACTCATATATACTTTAGATTGATT
[38 nt withheld, positions 5315-5352]
A
[37 nt withheld, positions 5354-5390]
ATTTTGTTAAAATTCGCGTTAAATTTTTGTTAAATCAGCTCATTTTTTAACCAATAGGCCGAAATCGGCA
AAATCCCTTATAAATCAAAAGAATAGACCGAGATAGGGT
[37 nt withheld, positions 5500-5536]
AAAGAACGTGGACTCCAACGTCAAAGG
[141 nt withheld, positions 5564-5704]
G
[125 nt withheld, positions 5706-5830]
AAAGGATCTAGGTGAAGATCCTTTTTGATAATCTCATGACCAAAATCCCTTAACGTGAGTTTTCGTTCCA
CTGAGCGTCAGACCCCGTAGAAAAGATCAAAGGATCTTCTTGAGATCCTTTTTTTCTGCGCGTAATCTGC
TGCTTGCAAACAAAAAAACCACCGCTACCAGCGGTGGTTTGTTTGCCGGATCAAGAGCTACCAACTCTTT
TTCCGAAGGTAACTGGCTTCAGCAGAGCGCAGATACCAAATACTGTCCTTCTAGTGTAGCCGTAGTTAGG
CCACCACTTCAAGAACTCTGTAGCACCGCCTACATACCTCGCTCTGCTAATCCTGTTACCAGTGGCTGCT
GCCAGTGGCGATAAGTCGTGTCTTACCGGGTTGGACTCAAGACGATAGTTACCGGATAAGGCGCAGCGGT
CGGGCTGAACGGGGGGTTCGTGCACACAGCCCAGCTTGGAGCGAACGACCTACACCGAACTGAGATACCT
ACAGCGTGAGCTATGAGAAAGCGCCACGCTTCCCGAAGGGAGAAAGGCGGACAGGTATCCGGTAAGCGGC
AGGGTCGGAACAGGAGAGCGCACGAGGGAGCTTCCAGGGGGAAACGCCTGGTATCTTTATAGTCCTGTCG
GGTTTCGCCACCTCTGACTTGAGCGTCGATTTTTGTGATGCTCGTCAGGGGGGCGGAGCCTATGGAAAAA
CGCCAGCAACGCGGCCTTTTTACGGTTCCTGGCCTTTTGCTGGCCTTTTGCTCACATGTTCTTTCCTGCG
TTATCCCCTGATTCTGTGGATAACCGTATTACCGCCTTTGAGTGAGCTGATACCGCTCGCCGCAGCCGAA
CGACCGAGCGCAGCGAGTCAGTGAGCGAGGAAGCGGAAGAGCGCCTGATGCGGTATTTTCTCCTTACGCA
TCTGTGCGGTATTTCACACCGCATATATGGTGCACTCTCAGTACAATCTGCTCTGATGCCGCATAGTTAA
GCCAGTATACACTCCGCTATCGCTACGTGACTGGGTCATGGCTGCGCCCCGACACCCGCCAACACCCGCT
GACGCGCCCTGACGGGCTTGTCTGCTCCCGGCATCCGCTTACAGACAAGCTGTGACCGTCTCCGGGAGCT
GCATGTGTCAGAGGTTTTCACCGTCATCACCGAAACGCGCGAGGCAGCTGCGGTAAAGCTCATCAGCGTG
GTCGTGCAGCGATTCACAGATGTCTGCCTGTTCATCCGCGTCCAGCTCGTTGAGTTTCTCCAGAAGCGTT
AATGTCTGGCTTCTGATAAAGCGGGCCATGTTAAGGGCGGTTTTTTCCTGTTTGGTCACTGATGCCTCCG
TGTAAGGGGGATTTCTGTTCATGGGGGTAATGATACCGATGAAACGAGAGAGGATGCTCACGATACGGGT
TACTGATGATGAACATGCCCGGTTACTGGAACGTTGTGAGGGTAAACAACTGGCGGTATGGATGCGGCGG
GACCAGAGAAAAATCACTCAGGGTCAATGCCAGCGCTTCGTTAATACAGATGTAGGTGTTCCACAGGGTA
GCCAGCAGCATCCTGCGATGCAGATCCGGAACATAATGGTGCAGGGCGCTGACTTCCGCGTTTCCAGACT
TTACGAAACACGGAAACCGAAGACCATTCATGTTGTTGCTCAGGTCGCAGACGTTTTGCAGCAGCAGTCG
CTTCACGTTCGCTCGCGTATCGGTGATTCATTCTGCTAACCAGTAAGGCAACCCCGCCAGCCTAGCCGGG
TCCTCAACGACAGGAGCACGATCATGCGCACCCGTGGCCAGGACCCAACGCTGCCCGAAATT
Features (pLannotate 1.2.2; 19 found; start..end, strand, type, name):
      3..80      +  promoter       lacIq promoter: lacI (mutant); In the lacIq allele, a single base change in the promoter boosts expression of the lacI gene about 10-fold.
     81..1163    +  CDS            lacI: lac repressor; lacI; The lac repressor binds to the lac operator to inhibit transcription in E. coli. This inhibition can be relieved by adding lactose or isopropyl-β-D-thiogalactopyranoside (IPTG).
   1176..1197    +  protein_bind   CAP binding site: CAP binding activates transcription in the presence of cAMP. E. coli catabolite activator protein
   1216..1233    +  promoter       tet promoter (fragment): E. coli promoter for tetracycline efflux protein gene
   1406..1434    +  promoter       tac promoter: strong E. coli promoter; hybrid between the trp and lac UV5 promoters
   1442..1458    +  protein_bind   lac operator: The lac repressor binds to the lac operator to inhibit transcription in E. coli. This inhibition can be relieved by adding lactose or isopropyl-β-D-thiogalactopyranoside (IPTG). lac repressor encoded by lacI
   1528..2628    +  CDS            MBP: maltose binding protein from E. coli; malE (mutated); This version of the gene does not encode a signal sequence, so MBP will remain in the cytosol.
   2710..3708    +  CDS            opd (fragment): OPD_BREDI - Experimental evidence at protein level: Swiss-Prot protein existence level 1. Has an unusual substrate specificity for synthetic organophosphate triesters and phosphorofluoridates. All of the phosphate triesters found to be substrates are synthetic compounds. The identity of any naturally occurring substrate for the enzyme is unknown. Has no detectable activity with phosphate monoesters or diesters and no activity as an esterase or protease. It catalyzes the hydrolysis of the insecticide paraoxon at a rate approaching the diffusion limit and thus appears to be optimally evolved for
   3731..3885    +  CDS            lacZα (fragment): LacZα fragment of β-galactosidase; lacZ fragment
   3978..4093    +  ncRNA          5S rRNA: Accession: RF00001 - 5S ribosomal RNA
   4097..4183    +  terminator     rrnB T1 terminator: Escherichia coli rrnB; transcription terminator T1 from the E. coli rrnB gene
   4275..4302    +  terminator     rrnB T2 terminator: transcription terminator T2 from the E. coli rrnB gene
   4322..4413    +  promoter       AmpR promoter: bla
   4414..5274    +  CDS            AmpR: β-lactamase; bla; confers resistance to ampicillin, carbenicillin, and related antibiotics
   5316..5829    -  rep_origin     M13 ori (sequence partly withheld): M13 bacteriophage origin of replication; arrow indicates direction of (+) strand synthesis
   5940..6528    +  rep_origin     ori: high-copy-number ColE1/pMB1/pBR322/pUC origin of replication
   6714..6856    -  misc_feature   bom: basis of mobility region from pBR322
   6958..7149    -  CDS            rop: Rop protein, which maintains plasmids at low copy number; rop
   7166..7546    +  CDS            YPB1_ECOLX: Protein predicted: Swiss-Prot protein existence level 4. From Escherichia coli.
