>Addgene plasmid #111635 | PTE_5 | addgene full sequence | sequence record 213415 | Addgene NGS Result
TTCTGGCGTCAGGCAGCCATCGGAAGCTGTGGTATGGCTGTGCAGGTCGTAAATCACTGCATAATTCGTG
TCGCTCAAGGCGCACTCCCGTTCTGGATAATGTTTTTTGCGCCGACATCATAACGGTTCTGGCAAATATT
CTGAAATGAGCTGTTGACAATTAATCATCGGCTCGTATAATGTGTGGAATTGTGAGCGGATAACAATTTC
ACACAGGAAACAGCCAGTCCGTTTAGGTGTTTTCACGAGCACTTCACCAACAAGGACCATAGATTATGAA
AACTGAAGAAGGTAAACTGGTAATCTGGATTAACGGCGATAAAGGCTATAACGGTCTCGCTGAAGTCGGT
AAGAAATTCGAGAAAGATACCGGAATTAAAGTCACCGTTGAGCATCCGGATAAACTGGAAGAGAAATTCC
CACAGGTTGCGGCAACTGGCGATGGCCCTGACATTATCTTCTGGGCACACGACCGCTTTGGTGGCTACGC
TCAATCTGGCCTGTTGGCTGAAATCACCCCGGACAAAGCGTTCCAGGACAAGCTGTATCCGTTTACCTGG
GATGCCGTACGTTACAACGGCAAGCTGATTGCTTACCCGATCGCTGTTGAAGCGTTATCGCTGATTTATA
ACAAAGATCTGCTGCCGAACCCGCCAAAAACCTGGGAAGAGATCCCGGCGCTGGATAAAGAACTGAAAGC
GAAAGGTAAGAGCGCGCTGATGTTCAACCTGCAAGAACCGTACTTCACCTGGCCGCTGATTGCTGCTGAC
GGGGGTTATGCGTTCAAGTATGAAAACGGCAAGTACGACATTAAAGACGTGGGCGTGGATAACGCTGGCG
CGAAAGCGGGTCTGACCTTCCTGGTTGACCTGATTAAAAACAAACACATGAATGCAGACACCGATTACTC
CATCGCAGAAGCTGCCTTTAATAAAGGCGAAACAGCGATGACCATCAACGGCCCGTGGGCATGGTCCAAC
ATCGACACCAGCAAAGTGAATTATGGTGTAACGGTACTGCCGACCTTCAAGGGTCAACCATCCAAACCGT
TCGTTGGCGTGCTGAGCGCAGGTATTAACGCCGCCAGTCCGAACAAAGAGCTGGCAAAAGAGTTCCTCGA
AAACTATCTGCTGACTGATGAAGGTCTGGAAGCGGTTAATAAAGACAAACCGCTGGGTGCCGTAGCGCTG
AAGTCTTACGAGGAAGAGTTGGCGAAAGATCCACGTATTGCCGCCACCATGGAAAACGCCCAGAAAGGTG
AAATCATGCCGAACATCCCGCAGATGTCCGCTTTCTGGTATGCCGTGCGTACTGCGGTGATCAACGCCGC
CAGCGGTCGTCAGACTGTCGATGAAGCCCTGAAAGACGCGCAGACTAATTCGAGCTCGAACAACAACAAC
AATAACAATAACAACAACCTCGGGATCGAGGGAAGGATTTCAGAATTCATCACCAACAGCGGCGACCGTA
TCAACACCGTTCGTGGTCCGATCACCATCTCTGAGGCCGGTTTCACTCTGATGCATGAGCATATCTGCGG
TTCTTCTGCGGGTTTTCTCCGCGCTTGGCCGGAGTTCTTCGGTTCCCGTGATGCACTGGCGGAAAAAGCG
GTTCGCGGCCTCCGTCGCGCTCGTGCTGCCGGCGTTCGTACCATCGTTGATGTTTCTACCTTTGATATCG
GCCGTGACGTTGAGCTGCTCGCCGAAGTTTCTGAAGCGGCGGACGTTCACATCGTCGCGGCGACGGGTCT
GTGGTTCGACCCGCCTCTGTCTATGCGCCTGCGTTCTGTTGAGGAACTCACCCAGTTCTTTCTGCGCGAA
ATCCAGTACGGTATCGAGGATACCGGCATCCGTGCAGGTATCATCAAAGTTGCGACCACCGGTAAAGCCA
CGCCGTTCCAGGAGCGTGTACTCCGTGCGGCTGCACGCGCCTCTCTCGCGACCGGTGTGCCTGTTACCAC
CCATACCGATGCTTCTCAGCGTGACGGTGAGCAGCAGGCGGACATCTTCGAATCTGAAGGCCTCGATCCG
AGCCGTGTTTGCATTGGTCATTCTGACGACACCGACGACCTGGACTACCTGACCGCTCTCGCAGCTCGCG
GTTATCTGATTGGTCTGGATCGCATTCCGTGGAGCGCGATCGGCCTGGAAGACAACGCGTCCGCTGCCGC
GCTGCTGGGCCTGCGCTCTTGGCAAACCCGTGCCCTCCTGATCAAAGCGCTGATCGACCAGGGCTACGCC
GACCAGATCCTGGTTTCTAACGACTGGACGTTCGGTTTCTCTTCTTACGTTACCAACATCATGGATGTCC
TGGACCGTGTTAACCCGGATGGTATGGCGTTCATCCCTCTGCGTGTTATTCCATTCCTCCGTGAAAAAGG
TGTTCCGGACGAGACTCTCGAAACGATCATGGTTGACAACCCAGCTCGTTTCCTGTCTCCGACCCTGCGT
GCGAGCTGATAACTGCAGGCAAGCTTGGCACTGGCCGTCGTTTTACAACGTCGTGACTGGGAAAACCCTG
GCGTTACCCAACTTAATCGCCTTGCAGCACATCCCCCTTTCGCCAGCTGGCGTAATAGCGAAGAGGCCCG
CACCGATCGCCCTTCCCAACAGTTGCGCAGCCTGAATGGCGAATGGCAGCTTGGCTGTTTTGGCGGATGA
GATAAGATTTTCAGCCTGATACAGATTAAATCAGAACGCAGAAGCGGTCTGATAAAACAGAATTTGCCTG
GCGGCAGTAGCGCGGTGGTCCCACCTGACCCCATGCCGAACTCAGAAGTGAAACGCCGTAGCGCCGATGG
TAGTGTGGGGTCTCCCCATGCGAGAGTAGGGAACTGCCAGGCATCAAATAAAACGAAAGGCTCAGTCGAA
AGACTGGGCCTTTCGTTTTATCTGTTGTTTGTCGGTGAACGCTCTCCTGAGTAGGACAAATCCGCCGGGA
GCGGATTTGAACGTTGCGAAGCAACGGCCCGGAGGGTGGCGGGCAGGACGCCCGCCATAAACTGCCAGGC
ATCAAATTAAGCAGAAGGCCATCCTGACGGATGGCCTTTTTGCGTTTCTACAAACTCTTTTGTTTATTTT
TCTAAATACATTCAAATATGTATCCGCTCATGAGACAATAACCCTGATAAATGCTTCAATAATATTGAAA
AAGGAAGAGTATGAGTATTCAACATTTCCGTGTCGCCCTTATTCCCTTTTTTGCGGCATTTTGCCTTCCT
GTTTTTGCTCACCCAGAAACGCTGGTGAAAGTAAAAGATGCTGAAGATCAGTTGGGTGCACGAGTGGGTT
ACATCGAACTGGATCTCAACAGCGGTAAGATCCTTGAGAGTTTTCGCCCCGAAGAACGTTTCCCAATGAT
GAGCACTTTTAAAGTTCTGCTATGTGGCGCGGTATTATCCCGTGTTGACGCCGGGCAAGAGCAACTCGGT
CGCCGCATACACTATTCTCAGAATGACTTGGTTGAGTACTCACCAGTCACAGAAAAGCATCTTACGGATG
GCATGACAGTAAGAGAATTATGCAGTGCTGCCATAACCATGAGTGATAACACTGCGGCCAACTTACTTCT
GACAACGATCGGAGGACCGAAGGAGCTAACCGCTTTTTTGCACAACATGGGGGATCATGTAACTCGCCTT
GATCGTTGGGAACCGGAGCTGAATGAAGCCATACCAAACGACGAGCGTGACACCACGATGCCTGTAGCAA
TGGCAACAACGTTGCGCAAACTATTAACTGGCGAACTACTTACTCTAGCTTCCCGGCAACAATTAATAGA
CTGGATGGAGGCGGATAAAGTTGCAGGACCACTTCTGCGCTCGGCCCTTCCGGCTGGCTGGTTTATTGCT
GATAAATCTGGAGCCGGTGAGCGTGGGTCTCGCGGTATCATTGCAGCACTGGGGCCAGATGGTAAGCCCT
CCCGTATCGTAGTTATCTACACGACGGGGAGTCAGGCAACTATGGATGAACGAAATAGACAGATCGCTGA
GATAGGTGCCTCACTGATTAAGCATTGGTAACTGTCAGACCAAGTTTACTCATATATACTTTAGATTGAT
T
[38 nt withheld, positions 4062-4099]
A
[37 nt withheld, positions 4101-4137]
ATTTTGTTAAAATTCGCGTTAAATTTTTGTTAAATCAGCTCATTTTTTAACCAATAGGCCGAAATCGGCA
AAATCCCTTATAAATCAAAAGAATAGCCCGAGATAGGGT
[37 nt withheld, positions 4247-4283]
AAAGAACGTGGACTCCAACGTCAAAGG
[141 nt withheld, positions 4311-4451]
G
[125 nt withheld, positions 4453-4577]
AAAGGATCTAGGTGAAGATCCTTTTTGATAATCTCATGACCAAAATCCCTTAACGTGAGTTTTCGTTCCA
CTGAGCGTCAGACCCCGTAGAAAAGATCAAAGGATCTTCTTGAGATCCTTTTTTTCTGCGCGTAATCTGC
TGCTTGCAAACAAAAAAACCACCGCTACCAGCGGTGGTTTGTTTGCCGGATCAAGAGCTACCAACTCTTT
TTCCGAAGGTAACTGGCTTCAGCAGAGCGCAGATACCAAATACTGTCCTTCTAGTGTAGCCGTAGTTAGG
CCACCACTTCAAGAACTCTGTAGCACCGCCTACATACCTCGCTCTGCTAATCCTGTTACCAGTGGCTGCT
GCCAGTGGCGATAAGTCGTGTCTTACCGGGTTGGACTCAAGACGATAGTTACCGGATAAGGCGCAGCGGT
CGGGCTGAACGGGGGGTTCGTGCACACAGCCCAGCTTGGAGCGAACGACCTACACCGAACTGAGATACCT
ACAGCGTGAGCTATGAGAAAGCGCCACGCTTCCCGAAGGGAGAAAGGCGGACAGGTATCCGGTAAGCGGC
AGGGTCGGAACAGGAGAGCGCACGAGGGAGCTTCCAGGGGGAAACGCCTGGTATCTTTATAGTCCTGTCG
GGTTTCGCCACCTCTGACTTGAGCGTCGATTTTTGTGATGCTCGTCAGGGGGGCGGAGCCTATGGAAAAA
CGCCAGCAACGCGGCCTTTTTACGGTTCCTGGCCTTTTGCTGGCCTTTTGCTCACATGTTCTTTCCTGCG
TTATCCCCTGATTCTGTGGATAACCGTATTACCGCCTTTGAGTGAGCTGATACCGCTCGCCGCAGCCGAA
CGACCGAGCGCAGCGAGTCAGTGAGCGAGGAAGCGGAAGAGCGCCTGATGCGGTATTTTCTCCTTACGCA
TCTGTGCGGTATTTCACACCGCATATGGTGCACTCTCAGTACAATCTGCTCTGATGCCGCATAGTTAAGC
CAGTATACACTCCGCTATCGCTACGTGACTGGGTCATGGCTGCGCCCCGACACCCGCCAACACCCGCTGA
CGCGCCCTGACGGGCTTGTCTGCTCCCGGCATCCGCTTACAGACAAGCTGTGACCGTCTCCGGGAGCTGC
ATGTGTCAGAGGTTTTCACCGTCATCACCGAAACGCGCGAGGCAGCTGCGGTAAAGCTCATCAGCGTGGT
CGTGCAGCGATTCACAGATGTCTGCCTGTTCATCCGCGTCCAGCTCGTTGAGTTTCTCCAGAAGCGTTAA
TGTCTGGCTTCTGATAAAGCGGGCCATGTTAAGGGCGGTTTTTTCCTGTTTGGTCACTGATGCCTCCGTG
TAAGGGGGATTTCTGTTCATGGGGGTAATGATACCGATGAAACGAGAGAGGATGCTCACGATACGGGTTA
CTGATGATGAACATGCCCGGTTACTGGAACGTTGTGAGGGTAAACAACTGGCGGTATGGATGCGGCGGGA
CCAGAGAAAAATCACTCAGGGTCAATGCCAGCGCTTCGTTAATACAGATGTAGGTGTTCCACAGGGTAGC
CAGCAGCATCCTGCGATGCAGATCCGGAACATAATGGTGCAGGGCGCTGACTTCCGCGTTTCCAGACTTT
ACGAAACACGGAAACCGAAGACCATTCATGTTGTTGCTCAGGTCGCAGACGTTTTGCAGCAGCAGTCGCT
TCACGTTCGCTCGCGTATCGGTGATTCATTCTGCTAACCAGTAAGGCAACCCCGCCAGCCTAGCCGGGTC
CTCAACGACAGGAGCACGATCATGCGCACCCGTGGCCAGGACCCAACGCTGCCCGAAATTCCGACACCAT
CGAATGGTGCAAAACCTTTCGCGGTATGGCATGATAGCGCCCGGAAGAGAGTCAATTCAGGGTGGTGAAT
GTGAAACCAGTAACGTTATACGATGTCGCAGAGTATGCCGGTGTCTCTTATCAGACCGTTTCCCGCGTGG
TGAACCAGGCCAGCCACGTTTCTGCGAAAACGCGGGAAAAAGTGGAAGCGGCGATGGCGGAGCTGAATTA
CATTCCCAACCGCGTGGCACAACAACTGGCGGGCAAACAGTCGTTGCTGATTGGCGTTGCCACCTCCAGT
CTGGCCCTGCACGCGCCGTCGCAAATTGTCGCGGCGATTAAATCTCGCGCCGATCAACTGGGTGCCAGCG
TGGTGGTGTCGATGGTAGAACGAAGCGGCGTCGAAGCCTGTAAAGCGGCGGTGCACAATCTTCTCGCGCA
ACGCGTCAGTGGGCTGATCATTAACTATCCGCTGGATGACCAGGATGCCATTGCTGTGGAAGCTGCCTGC
ACTAATGTTCCGGCGTTATTTCTTGATGTCTCTGACCAGACACCCATCAACAGTATTATTTTCTCCCATG
AAGACGGTACGCGACTGGGCGTGGAGCATCTGGTCGCATTGGGTCACCAGCAAATCGCGCTGTTAGCGGG
CCCATTAAGTTCTGTCTCGGCGCGTCTGCGTCTGGCTGGCTGGCATAAATATCTCACTCGCAATCAAATT
CAGCCGATAGCGGAACGGGAAGGCGACTGGAGTGCCATGTCCGGTTTTCAACAAACCATGCAAATGCTGA
ATGAGGGCATCGTTCCCACTGCGATGCTGGTTGCCAACGATCAGATGGCGCTGGGCGCAATGCGCGCCAT
TACCGAGTCCGGGCTGCGCGTTGGTGCGGATATCTCGGTAGTGGGATACGACGATACCGAAGACAGCTCA
TGTTATATCCCGCCGTTAACCACCATCAAACAGGATTTTCGCCTGCTGGGGCAAACCAGCGTGGACCGCT
TGCTGCAACTCTCTCAGGGCCAGGCGGTGAAGGGCAATCAGCTGTTGCCCGTCTCACTGGTGAAAAGAAA
AACCACCCTGGCGCCCAATACGCAAACCGCCTCTCCCCGCGCGTTGGCCGATTCATTAATGCAGCTGGCA
CGACAGGTTTCCCGACTGGAAAGCGGGCAGTGAGCGCAACGCAATTAATGTAAGTTAGCTCACTCATTAG
GCACAATTCTCATGTTTGACAGCTTATCATCGACTGCACGGTGCACCAATGC
Features (pLannotate 1.2.2; 20 found; start..end, strand, type, name):
      1..78      -  CDS            yciV (fragment): RNAAM_ECOLI - Also known as trpH From Escherichia coli (strain K12).
    154..182     +  promoter       tac promoter: strong E. coli promoter; hybrid between the trp and lac UV5 promoters
    190..206     +  protein_bind   lac operator: The lac repressor binds to the lac operator to inhibit transcription in E. coli. This inhibition can be relieved by adding lactose or isopropyl-β-D-thiogalactopyranoside (IPTG). lac repressor encoded by lacI
    276..1376    +  CDS            MBP: maltose binding protein from E. coli; malE (mutated); This version of the gene does not encode a signal sequence, so MBP will remain in the cytosol.
   1458..2456    +  CDS            opd (fragment): OPD_BREDI - Experimental evidence at protein level: Swiss-Prot protein existence level 1. Has an unusual substrate specificity for synthetic organophosphate triesters and phosphorofluoridates. All of the phosphate triesters found to be substrates are synthetic compounds. The identity of any naturally occurring substrate for the enzyme is unknown. Has no detectable activity with phosphate monoesters or diesters and no activity as an esterase or protease. It catalyzes the hydrolysis of the insecticide paraoxon at a rate approaching the diffusion limit and thus appears to be optimally evolved for
   2479..2633    +  CDS            lacZα (fragment): LacZα fragment of β-galactosidase; lacZ fragment
   2726..2841    +  ncRNA          5S rRNA: Accession: RF00001 - 5S ribosomal RNA
   2845..2931    +  terminator     rrnB T1 terminator: Escherichia coli rrnB; transcription terminator T1 from the E. coli rrnB gene
   3023..3050    +  terminator     rrnB T2 terminator: transcription terminator T2 from the E. coli rrnB gene
   3069..3160    +  promoter       AmpR promoter: bla
   3161..4021    +  CDS            AmpR: β-lactamase; bla; confers resistance to ampicillin, carbenicillin, and related antibiotics
   4063..4576    -  rep_origin     M13 ori (sequence partly withheld): M13 bacteriophage origin of replication; arrow indicates direction of (+) strand synthesis
   4687..5275    +  rep_origin     ori: high-copy-number ColE1/pMB1/pBR322/pUC origin of replication
   5461..5601    -  misc_feature   bom: basis of mobility region from pBR322
   5703..5894    -  CDS            rop: Rop protein, which maintains plasmids at low copy number; rop
   5911..6291    +  CDS            YPB1_ECOLX: Protein predicted: Swiss-Prot protein existence level 4. From Escherichia coli.
   6390..6467    +  promoter       lacIq promoter: lacI (mutant); In the lacIq allele, a single base change in the promoter boosts expression of the lacI gene about 10-fold.
   6468..7550    +  CDS            lacI: lac repressor; lacI; The lac repressor binds to the lac operator to inhibit transcription in E. coli. This inhibition can be relieved by adding lactose or isopropyl-β-D-thiogalactopyranoside (IPTG).
   7563..7584    +  protein_bind   CAP binding site: CAP binding activates transcription in the presence of cAMP. E. coli catabolite activator protein
   7603..7620    +  promoter       tet promoter (fragment): E. coli promoter for tetracycline efflux protein gene
