[The description below was written by a language model from this plasmid's Addgene catalogue record and pLannotate feature annotations shown in this document.]
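Description:
PTE_5 is a bacterial expression plasmid built on the pMal C2 backbone. It carries a synthetic, computationally designed variant of phosphotriesterase (PTE), one of the FuncLib designs from a study on automated design of functionally diverse enzyme repertoires. The roughly 1 kb insert was cloned between EcoRI and PstI sites, both retained. Annotation of the sequence matches it to the opd organophosphate hydrolase of Brevundimonas diminuta, an enzyme that hydrolyses synthetic organophosphate triesters such as the insecticide paraoxon. The record does not list the specific mutations that distinguish this design.

The PTE coding sequence sits downstream of, and is recorded as an N-terminal fusion to, maltose-binding protein. This MBP version lacks a signal sequence, so the fusion protein stays in the cytosol. Such a tag generally aids solubility and allows amylose affinity purification. Transcription is driven by the hybrid tac promoter with an adjacent lac operator. The plasmid also encodes lacI under the lacIq promoter, so expression is repressed until it is induced with IPTG. A lacZα fragment remains downstream of the insert, followed by the rrnB T1 and T2 terminators.

Propagation in E. coli relies on a ColE1/pMB1-type origin accompanied by the pBR322 bom and rop elements, although the catalogue lists the plasmid as high copy. Selection is by ampicillin through β-lactamase, and an M13 origin permits single-stranded DNA production. The two full sequence records, from the depositor and from repository sequencing, are about 7.6 kb and show the same feature order from different start points. The catalogue's total size of 1008 bp evidently repeats the insert length.
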