Addgene plasmid #111635: PTE_5
Purpose: Funclib design PTE_5
Depositing lab: Sarel Fleishman. Depositing organization: Weizmann Institute of Science. Publication: Automated Design of Efficient and Functionally Diverse Enzyme Repertoires. Khersonsky O, Lipsh R, Avizemer Z, Ashani Y, Goldsmith M, Leader H, Dym O, Rogotner S, Trudeau DL, Prilusky J, Amengual-Rigo P, Guallar V, Tawfik DS, Fleishman SJ. Mol Cell. 2018 Oct 4;72(1):178-186.e5. doi: 10.1016/j.molcel.2018.08.033. Epub 2018 Sep 27. PubMed 30270109.
Backbone
  Vector backbone: pMal C2
  Backbone manufacturer: NEB
  Backbone size w/o insert (bp): 6634
  Total vector size (bp): 1008
  Vector type: Bacterial Expression
Growth in bacteria
  Bacterial resistance: Ampicillin, 100 μg/mL
  Growth temperature: 37°C
  Growth strain: DH5alpha
  Copy number: High Copy
Gene/Insert
  Gene/Insert name: PTE_5 (alt name: Funclib design PTE_5)
  Species: Synthetic
  Insert size (bp): 1008
  Promoter: pTac
  Tag / fusion protein: MBP (N terminal on backbone)
  Cloning method: Restriction Enzyme; 5′ cloning site EcoRI (not destroyed); 3′ cloning site PstI (not destroyed)
  Sequencing primers: 5′ GACGCGCAGACTAATTCGAGCTC; 3′ CAGGGTTTTCCCAGTCACGACGTTGTAA
Terms and licenses: Academic/Nonprofit Terms; Industry Terms: Not Available to Industry
How to cite: PTE_5 was a gift from Sarel Fleishman (Addgene plasmid # 111635 ; http://n2t.net/addgene:111635 ; RRID:Addgene_111635)
